>Addgene plasmid #41311 | TAL3137 | depositor partial sequence | sequence record 54950 | TAL3137 sequence 2430 bps
TCTAGAGCTAGCACCATGGACTACAAAGACCATGACGGTGATTATAAAGATCATGACATCGATTACAAGG
ATGACGATGACAAGATGGCCCCCAAGAAGAAGAGGAAGGTGGGCATTCACCGCGGGGTACCTATGGTGGA
CTTGAGGACACTCGGTTATTCGCAACAGCAACAGGAGAAAATCAAGCCTAAGGTCAGGAGCACCGTCGCG
CAACACCACGAGGCGCTTGTGGGGCATGGCTTCACTCATGCGCATATTGTCGCGCTTTCACAGCACCCTG
CGGCGCTTGGGACGGTGGCTGTCAAATACCAAGATATGATTGCGGCCCTGCCCGAAGCCACGCACGAGGC
AATTGTAGGGGTCGGTAAACAGTGGTCGGGAGCGCGAGCACTTGAGGCGCTGCTGACTGTGGCGGGTGAG
CTTAGGGGGCCTCCGCTCCAGCTCGACACCGGGCAGCTGCTGAAGATCGCGAAGAGAGGGGGAGTAACAG
CGGTAGAGGCAGTGCACGCCTGGCGCAATGCGCTCACCGGGGCCCCCTTGAACCTGACCCCAGACCAGGT
AGTCGCAATCGCGTCAAACGGAGGGGGAAAGCAAGCCCTGGAAACCGTGCAAAGGTTGTTGCCGGTCCTT
TGTCAAGACCACGGCCTTACACCGGAGCAAGTCGTGGCCATTGCAAATAATAACGGTGGCAAACAGGCTC
TTGAGACGGTTCAGAGACTTCTCCCAGTTCTCTGTCAAGCCCACGGGCTGACTCCCGATCAAGTTGTAGC
GATTGCGTCGCATGACGGAGGGAAACAAGCATTGGAGACTGTCCAACGGCTCCTTCCCGTGTTGTGTCAA
GCCCACGGTTTGACGCCTGCACAAGTGGTCGCCATCGCCTCGAATGGCGGCGGTAAGCAGGCGCTGGAAA
CAGTACAGCGCCTGCTGCCTGTACTGTGCCAGGATCATGGACTGACCCCAGACCAGGTAGTCGCAATCGC
GTCACATGACGGGGGAAAGCAAGCCCTGGAAACCGTGCAAAGGTTGTTGCCGGTCCTTTGTCAAGACCAC
GGCCTTACACCGGAGCAAGTCGTGGCCATTGCAAGCAACATCGGTGGCAAACAGGCTCTTGAGACGGTTC
AGAGACTTCTCCCAGTTCTCTGTCAAGCCCACGGGCTGACTCCCGATCAAGTTGTAGCGATTGCGTCGCA
TGACGGAGGGAAACAAGCATTGGAGACTGTCCAACGGCTCCTTCCCGTGTTGTGTCAAGCCCACGGTTTG
ACGCCTGCACAAGTGGTCGCCATCGCCAGCCATGATGGCGGTAAGCAGGCGCTGGAAACAGTACAGCGCC
TGCTGCCTGTACTGTGCCAGGATCATGGACTGACCCCAGACCAGGTAGTCGCAATCGCGTCAAACGGAGG
GGGAAAGCAAGCCCTGGAAACCGTGCAAAGGTTGTTGCCGGTCCTTTGTCAAGACCACGGCCTTACACCG
GAGCAAGTCGTGGCCATTGCAAATAATAACGGTGGCAAACAGGCTCTTGAGACGGTTCAGAGACTTCTCC
CAGTTCTCTGTCAAGCCCACGGGCTGACTCCCGATCAAGTTGTAGCGATTGCGAATAACAATGGAGGGAA
ACAAGCATTGGAGACTGTCCAACGGCTCCTTCCCGTGTTGTGTCAAGCCCACGGTTTGACGCCTGCACAA
GTGGTCGCCATCGCCTCGAATGGCGGCGGTAAGCAGGCGCTGGAAACAGTACAGCGCCTGCTGCCTGTAC
TGTGCCAGGATCATGGACTGACCCCAGACCAGGTAGTCGCAATCGCGTCGAACATTGGGGGAAAGCAAGC
CCTGGAAACCGTGCAAAGGTTGTTGCCGGTCCTTTGTCAAGACCACGGCCTTACACCGGAGCAAGTCGTG
GCCATTGCATCCCACGACGGTGGCAAACAGGCTCTTGAGACGGTTCAGAGACTTCTCCCAGTTCTCTGTC
AAGCCCACGGGCTGACTCCCGATCAAGTTGTAGCGATTGCGAATAACAATGGAGGGAAACAAGCATTGGA
GACTGTCCAACGGCTCCTTCCCGTGTTGTGTCAAGCCCACGGTTTGACGCCTGCACAAGTGGTCGCCATC
GCCTCGAATGGCGGCGGTAAGCAGGCGCTGGAAACAGTACAGCGCCTGCTGCCTGTACTGTGCCAGGATC
ATGGACTGACACCCGAACAGGTGGTCGCCATTGCTAATAATAACGGAGGACGGCCAGCCTTGGAGTCCAT
CGTAGCCCAATTGTCCAGGCCCGATCCCGCGTTGGCTGCGTTAACGAATGACCATCTGGTGGCGTTGGCA
TGTCTTGGTGGACGACCCGCGCTCGATGCAGTCAAAAAGGGTCTGCCTCATGCTCCCGCATTGATCAAAA
GAACCAACCGGCGGATTCCCGAGAGAACTTCCCATCGAGTCGCGGGATCC
