>Addgene plasmid #41311 | TAL3137 | addgene partial sequence | sequence record 56423 | JDS-TALEN-F 5'-TAGGGGTCGGTAAACAGTGG-3'
GCGCTGCTGACTGTGGCGGGTGAGCTTAGGGGGCCTCCGCTCCAGCTCGACACCGGGCAGCTGCTGAAGA
TCGCGAAGAGAGGGGGAGTAACAGCGGTAGAGGCAGTGCACGCCTGGCGCAATGCGCTCACCGGGGCCCC
CTTGAACCTGACCCCAGACCAGGTAGTCGCAATCGCGTCAAACGGAGGGGGAAAGCAAGCCCTGGAAACC
GTGCAAAGGTTGTTGCCGGTCCTTTGTCAAGACCACGGCCTTACACCGGAGCAAGTCGTGGCCATTGCAA
ATAATAACGGTGGCAAACAGGCTCTTGAGACGGTTCAGAGACTTCTCCCAGTTCTCTGTCAAGCCCACGG
GCTGACTCCCGATCAAGTTGTAGCGATTGCGTCGCATGACGGAGGGAAACAAGCATTGGAGACTGTCCAA
CGGCTCCTTCCCGTGTTGTGTCAAGCCCACGGTTTGACGCCTGCACAAGTGGTCGCCATCGCCTCGAATG
GCGGCGGTAAGCAGGCGCTGGAAACAGTACAGCGCCTGCTGCCTGTACTGTGCCAGGATCATGGACTGAC
CCCAGACCAGGTAGTCGCAATCGCGTCACATGACGGGGGAAAGCAAGCCCTGGAAACCGTGCAAAGGTTG
TTGCCGGTCCTTTGTCAAGACCACGGCCTTACACCGGAGCAAGTCGTGGCCATTGCAAGCAACATCGGTG
GCAAACAGGCTCTTGAGACGGTTCAGAGACTTCTCCCAGTTCTCTGTCAAGCCCACGGGCTGACTCCCGA
TCAAGTTGTAGCGATTGCGTCGCATGACGGAGGGAAACAAGCATTGGAGACTGTCCAACGGCTCCTTCCC
GTGTTGTGTCAAGCCCACGGTTTGACGCCTGCACAAGTGGTCGCCATCGCCAGCCATGATGGC
