[The description below was written by a language model from this plasmid's Addgene catalogue record.]
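Description:
TAL3137 is a TALEN expression plasmid built on the JDS74 backbone, a mammalian expression vector that also carries a T7 promoter. It encodes the "right" half of a TALE nuclease pair directed against the zebrafish (D. rerio) gene patz1, part of a set labelled for the zebrafish community. The plasmid is propagated in E. coli as a high-copy construct under ampicillin selection. No feature table is provided, so details such as the origin of replication and the polyadenylation signal are not explicitly stated, although the listed BGH reverse sequencing primer suggests a BGH terminator region downstream of the coding sequence.

The roughly 1.6 kb insert is not the patz1 gene itself but an engineered array of TAL effector repeats designed to recognise a specific 18-nucleotide binding site in patz1. This array was cloned by restriction enzyme methods into the backbone, destroying the cloning sites, so that it sits in frame between backbone-encoded elements: an N-terminal 3X FLAG tag for detection and a C-terminal wild-type FokI nuclease domain. Because FokI cleaves only as a dimer, this right-hand monomer is meant to be used with a matching left-hand TALEN binding the opposite strand nearby; together they create a double-strand break whose error-prone repair yields insertions or deletions that disrupt the gene. The CMV promoter drives expression in transfected mammalian cells, while the T7 promoter permits in vitro transcription of mRNA, the usual route for delivering nucleases into zebrafish embryos. The associated work concerns targeted gene disruption in somatic zebrafish cells using engineered TALENs.
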