Addgene plasmid #41311: TAL3137
Depositing lab: Keith Joung. Depositing organization: Massachusetts General Hospital. Publication: Targeted gene disruption in somatic zebrafish cells using engineered TALENs. Sander JD, Cade L, Khayter C, Reyon D, Peterson RT, Joung JK, Yeh JR. Nat Biotechnol. 2011 Aug 5;29(8):697-8. doi: 10.1038/nbt.1934. PubMed 21822241.
Backbone
  Vector backbone: JDS74
  Backbone manufacturer: Addgene plasmid #32288
  Backbone size w/o insert (bp): 6447
  Vector type: Mammalian Expression ; T7
Growth in bacteria
  Bacterial resistance: Ampicillin, 100 μg/mL
  Growth temperature: 37°C
  Growth strain: XL1 Blue
  Copy number: High Copy
Gene/Insert
  Gene/Insert name: ZebrafishCommunity-patz1-Right (alt name: patz1)
  Species: D. rerio (zebrafish)
  Insert size (bp): 1640
  Entrez Gene: patz1
  Promoter: CMV
  Tag / fusion protein: 3X Flag (N terminal on backbone); WT FOKI (C terminal on backbone)
  Cloning method: Restriction Enzyme; 5′ cloning site N/A (destroyed during cloning); 3′ cloning site N/A (destroyed during cloning)
  Sequencing primers: 5′ CMV-F; 3′ BGH-rev
Terms and licenses: Academic/Nonprofit Terms; Industry Terms: Not Available to Industry
Depositor comments: Target binding site: TTGCTCACCTGGTACGTG It is strongly recommended that users perform a diagnostic digest to verify this plasmid prior to use. For example, a double digest of the plasmid with BamHI and KpnI should result in two bands at 2.3kb and 5.8kb.
How to cite: TAL3137 was a gift from Keith Joung (Addgene plasmid # 41311 ; http://n2t.net/addgene:41311 ; RRID:Addgene_41311)
